>Addgene plasmid #55105 | mCherry-MyosinIIA-C-18 | depositor partial sequence | sequence record 85472 | insert sequence
GTGACCGCTCGAGCCGCTAGCGCTACCGGTCGCCACCATGGTGAGCAAGGGCGAGGAGGATAACATGGCC
ATCATCAAGGAGTTCATGCGCTTCAAGGTGCACATGGAGGGCTCCGTGAACGGCCACGAGTTCGAGATCG
AGGGCGAGGGCGAGGGCCGCCCCTACGAGGGCACCCAGACCGCCAAGCTGAAGGTGACCAAGGGTGGCCC
CCTGCCCTTCGCCTGGGACATCCTGTCCCCTCAGTTCATGTACGGCTCCAAGGCCTACGTGAAGCACCCC
GCCGACATCCCCGACTACTTGAAGCTGTCCTTCCCCGAGGGCTTCAAGTGGGAGCGCGTGATGAACTTCG
AGGACGGCGGCGTGGTGACCGTGACCCAGGACTCCTCCCTGCAGGACGGCGAGTTCATCTACAAGGTGAA
GCTGCGCGGCACCAACTTCCCCTCCGACGGCCCCGTAATGCAGAAGAAGACCATGGGCTGGGAGGCCTCC
TCCGAGCGGATGTACCCCGAGGACGGCGCCCTGAAGGGCGAGATCAAGCAGAGGCTGAAGCTGAAGGACG
GCGGCCACTACGACGCTGAGGTCAAGACCACCTACAAGGCCAAGAAGCCCGTGCAGCTGCCCGGCGCCTA
CAACGTCAACATCAAGTTGGACATCACCTCCCACAACGAGGACTACACCATCGTGGAACAGTACGAACGC
GCCGAGGGCCGCCACTCCACCGGCGGCATGGACGAGCTGTACAAGTCCGGACTCAGATCTGGCAGCGGTG
GAGGCAGCGCATCCGGCGGAAGCGGAAGCGCTCAGCAGGCTGCAGACAAGTACCTCTATGTGGATAAAAA
CTTCATCAATAACCCGCTGGCCCAAGCTGACTGGGCTGCCAAGAAGTTGGTATGGGTGCCTTCCAGCAAG
AATGGCTTTGAACCAGCCAGCCTCAAGGAGGAGGTGGGAGAAGAGGCCATTGTAGAGCTGGTAGAGAATG
GGAAGAAGGTGAAGGTGAACAAGGACGACATCCAGAAGATGAACCCACCCAAGTTCTCCAAGGTGGAGGA
CATGGCAGAGCTCACGTGCCTCAACGAAGCTTCGGTGCTGCACAACCTCAAGGAGCGATACTACTCAGGG
CTTATCTACACCTATTCAGGCCTGTTCTGTGTGGTCATCAACCCTTATAAGAACCTGCCCATCTACTCAG
AGGAGATCGTGGAGATGTACAAGGGCAAGAAGAGGCACGAGATGCCACCCCACATCTACGCCATCACAGA
TACTGCCTACCGGAGCATGATGCAGGACCGGGAAGATCAGTCCATCCTGTGCACGGGGGAGTCTGGAGCA
GGGAAGACAGAGAACACCAAGAAAGTCATCCAGTACCTGGCACATGTGGCCTCCTCACACAAGAGCAAGA
AGGACCAGGGGGAGTTGGAGCGGCAGCTGCTACAGGCCAACCCTATCCTAGAGGCCTTTGGAAACGCCAA
GACGGTGAAGAATGACAACTCCTCTCGATTCGGTAAATTCATTCGTATCAACTTTGATGTCAATGGCTAC
ATTGTTGGTGCCAACATTGAGACTTATCTTCTGGAGAAATCTCGTGCTATCCGCCAAGCCAAAGAGGAGC
GGACCTTCCACATCTTCTACTACCTGCTGTCTGGGGCCGGAGAACACCTGAAGACTGATCTCCTGTTGGA
GCCATACAACAAATACCGCTTCCTGTCCAACGGGCACGTCACCATCCCTGGGCAGCAGGACAAGGACATG
TTCCAGGAGACAATGGAGGCCATGAGAATTATGGGTATCCCAGAGGATGAGCAGATGGGCTTGCTGCGGG
TCATCTCTGGGGTCCTTCAGCTTGGCAACATTGCCTTCAAGAAGGAGCGGAACACTGACCAGGCGTCCAT
GCCGGACAACACAGCTGCTCAAAAGGTGTCCCACCTCCTGGGGATCAATGTGACCGACTTCACCAGAGGC
ATCCTCACCCCACGCATCAAGGTGGGCAGAGACTATGTGCAGAAGGCGCAGACTAAAGAGCAGGCTGACT
TTGCCATTGAGGCCTTGGCCAAGGCTACCTATGAGCGGATGTTCCGCTGGCTGGTGCTTCGCATCAACAA
AGCTCTGGACAAGACCAAGAGGCAGGGCGCCTCATTTATCGGGATACTGGACATCGCTGGCTTTGAAATC
TTTGATCTGAACTCCTTCGAGCAGCTGTGCATCAACTACACCAACGAGAAGCTGCAGCAGCTGTTCAACC
ACACCATGTTCATCCTGGAGCAGGAGGAGTACCAGCGAGAGGGCATCGAGTGGAACTTCATCGACTTCGG
CCTGGACCTGCAGCCCTGCATCGACCTCATTGAGAAGCCGGCGGGTCCCCCAGGCATCCTGGCCCTGCTA
GATGAGGAGTGCTGGTTTCCTAAGGCCACTGACAAGAGCTTCGTGGAGAAGGTGGTGCAGGAGCAGGGCA
CCCACCCCAAGTTCCAGAAGCCCAAGCAACTGAAGGACAAGGCTGATTTCTGCATTATCCACTATGCCGG
CAAGGTGGACTATAAAGCTGACGAGTGGCTGATGAAGAACATGGACCCCTTGAACGACAACATCGCCACG
CTGCTTCACCAGTCCTCAGACAAGTTTGTCTCTGAGCTGTGGAAGGATGTGGATCGGATCATTGGCTTGG
ACCAAGTGGCTGGAATGTCCGAGACAGCACTACCTGGTGCCTTCAAGACCCGGAAGGGCATGTTCCGTAC
TGTCGGACAGCTGTACAAGGAGCAGCTGGCCAAGCTCATGGCCACGTTGAGGAATACCAACCCCAACTTC
GTGCGCTGCATCATTCCCAACCATGAGAAGAAGGCCGGCAAACTGGACCCGCACTTGGTGCTGGACCAGC
TGCGCTGCAATGGCGTCCTTGAGGGCATCCGGATCTGCCGCCAGGGCTTTCCCAACAGGGTGGTCTTCCA
GGAGTTCCGGCAGAGGTATGAGATCCTCACCCCCAACTCCATCCCGAAGGGCTTCATGGATGGCAAGCAA
GCGTGTGTGCTCATGATCAAAGCCTTGGAGCTTGACAGCAACCTGTACCGCATCGGCCAGAGCAAAGTGT
TCTTCCGGGCAGGAGTGCTCGCCCACCTGGAGGAAGAGCGGGACCTGAAGATCACCGATGTCATCATTGG
CTTCCAGGCCTGCTGCAGGGGCTACCTGGCCAGGAAGGCCTTTGCCAAGAGGCAGCAACAGCTGACCGCC
ATGAAGGTCCTACAGAGGAACTGTGCTGCGTACCTCAGGCTGCGCAACTGGCAGTGGTGGAGGCTCTTCA
CCAAGGTCAAGCCCCTGTTGAACTCAATAAGACATGAGGATGAGCTGTTAGCCAAGGAGGCGGAACTGAC
AAAGGTTCGAGAGAAACATCTGGCTGCAGAGAACAGGCTGACAGAGATGGAGACGATGCAGTCTCAGCTC
ATGGCAGAGAAGCTGCAGCTTCAGGAGCAGCTGCAGGCGGAGACAGAGCTGTGTGCCGAGGCTGAGGAGC
TCCGGGCCCGTCTGACAGCGAAGAAGCAGGAGCTGGAGGAGATATGCCATGACCTGGAGGCCAGGGTGGA
GGAGGAGGAGGAGCGCTGCCAGTACCTGCAGGCCGAGAAGAAGAAGATGCAGCAGAACATCCAGGAACTT
GAGGAGCAGTTGGAGGAGGAGGAGAGCGCCCGGCAGAAGCTGCAGCTTGAGAAGGTGACCACCGAGGCCA
AGCTGAAGAAACTGGAGGAGGACCAGATCATCATGGAGGACCAGAACTGCAAACTGGCCAAGGAGAAGAA
ACTGCTGGAAGACAGAGTAGCTGAGTTCACTACCAACCTCATGGAAGAGGAGGAGAAGTCCAAGAGCCTG
GCCAAGCTCAAGAACAAGCACGAGGCAATGATCACCGACCTGGAAGAGCGCCTCCGTAGGGAGGAGAAGC
AGAGGCAGGAGTTGGAGAAGACCCGTCGCAAGCTGGAGGGAGACTCCACAGACCTCAGTGACCAGATTGC
TGAGCTCCAGGCGCAGATAGCAGAGCTCAAGATGCAGCTGGCCAAGAAGGAGGAGGAGTTGCAGGCTGCC
TTGGCCAGAGTGGAAGAAGAAGCTGCTCAGAAGAATATGGCCCTGAAGAAGATCCGAGAACTGGAAACTC
AGATATCTGAGCTCCAGGAGGACCTGGAGTCGGAGCGAGCCTCCAGGAATAAAGCCGAGAAGCAGAAACG
GGATCTGGGAGAGGAGCTGGAGGCGCTGAAGACAGAGCTGGAGGACACGCTGGACTCCACGGCTGCCCAG
CAGGAGCTGAGGTCGAAGCGTGAGCAGGAGGTGAGCATCCTGAAGAAGACTCTGGAGGACGAGGCCAAGA
CCCATGAGGCCCAGATCCAGGAGATGAGGCAGAAGCACTCACAGGCTGTGGAGGAGCTGGCAGATCAGTT
GGAGCAGACGAAGCGGGTAAAAGCTACCCTTGAGAAGGCGAAGCAGACCCTGGAGAATGAGCGGGGAGAG
CTGGCCAATGAGGTGAAGGCCCTGCTGCAAGGCAAGGGCGACTCAGAGCACAAGCGCAAGAAGGTGGAGG
CGCAGCTGCAAGAACTGCAGGTCAAGTTCAGCGAGGGAGAGCGCGTGCGAACCGAACTGGCCGACAAGGT
CACCAAGCTGCAGGTTGAACTGGACAGTGTGACCGGTCTCCTTAGCCAGTCTGACAGCAAGTCCAGCAAG
CTTACGAAGGACTTCTCTGCGCTGGAGTCCCAGCTTCAGGACACACAGGAGTTGCTCCAGGAGGAGAACC
GGCAGAAGCTGAGCCTGAGCACCAAGCTCAAGCAGATGGAGGATGAGAAAAACTCCTTCAGGGAGCAGCT
GGAGGAGGAGGAGGAGGCCAAGCGCAACTTGGAGAAGCAGATCGCCACGCTCCATGCCCAGGTGACCGAC
ATGAAGAAGAAGATGGAGGACGGTGTAGGGTGCCTGGAGACTGCAGAGGAGGCGAAGCGGAGGCTTCAGA
AGGACTTGGAAGGCCTGAGCCAGCGGCTTGAGGAGAAGGTGGCTGCCTACGATAAGCTGGAGAAGACCAA
GACACGGCTGCAGCAGGAGCTGGACGACCTGCTGGTTGACCTGGACCACCAGCGGCAGAGCGTCTCCAAC
CTGGAAAAGAAGCAGAAGAAGTTCGACCAGCTCCTAGCCGAGGAGAAGACCATCTCGGCCAAGTATGCAG
AGGAGCGTGACCGAGCTGAGGCTGAGGCCCGTGAGAAGGAGACAAAGGCGCTATCACTGGCCCGGGCGCT
TGAGGAGGCCATGGAGCAGAAGGCAGAGCTGGAGCGGCTCAACAAGCAGTTCCGCACGGAGATGGAGGAC
CTCATGAGCTCCAAGGATGACGTGGGCAAGAGTGTCCACGAGCTGGAGAAGTCCAAGCGGGCCTTGGAGC
AGCAGGTGGAGGAGATGAAGACCCAGCTGGAGGAGCTGGAGGATGAGCTGCAGGCCACGGAGGATGCCAA
GCTCCGCCTGGAGGTGAACCTGCAGGCCATGAAGGCCCAGTTTGAGCGGGATCTGCAGGGCCGGGATGAA
CAGAGCGAGGAGAAGAAGAAGCAGCTGGTCAGACAGGTGCGGGAGATGGAGGCGGAGCTGGAGGATGAGA
GGAAGCAGCGCTCCATGGCCATGGCCGCACGCAAGAAACTGGAGATGGATCTGAAGGACCTGGAGGCACA
CATTGACACAGCCAATAAGAACCGGGAAGAGGCCATCAAACAGCTGCGGAAGCTTCAGGCCCAGATGAAG
GACTGCATGCGGGAGCTGGACGACACGCGCGCCTCCCGGGAGGAGATCCTGGCGCAGGCCAAGGAGAATG
AGAAGAAGCTGAAGAGCATGGAGGCCGAGATGATTCAGCTGCAGGAGGAACTGGCAGCTGCTGAGCGTGC
TAAGCGTCAGGCCCAACAGGAACGGGACGAGCTGGCTGATGAGATCGCCAACAGCAGTGGCAAAGGGGCC
CTAGCATTAGAGGAGAAGCGGCGACTGGAGGCCCGCATTGCCCTGCTGGAGGAGGAGCTGGAGGAGGAAC
AGGGCAACACGGAGCTGATCAACGATCGGCTGAAGAAGGCCAACCTGCAGATCGACCAAATAAACACCGA
CCTGAACCTGGAACGCAGCCACGCACAGAAGAATGAGAATGCGCGACAGCAGCTGGAACGCCAGAACAAG
GAGCTCAAGGCCAAGCTGCAGGAAATGGAGAGTGCTGTCAAGTCCAAATACAAGGCCTCCATCGCGGCCT
TGGAGGCCAAAATTGCACAGCTGGAGGAACAGCTGGACAACGAGACCAAGGAGCGCCAGGCAGCCTCCAA
GCAGGTGCGCCGGACGGAGAAGAAGCTGAAGGACGTGCTGCTGCAGGTGGAGGACGAGCGGAGGAACGCG
GAACAGTTCAAGGACCAGGCTGACAAGGCGTCCACCCGCCTGAAGCAGCTTAAACGGCAGCTAGAGGAGG
CTGAAGAGGAGGCCCAGCGGGCCAATGCCTCACGCCGGAAGCTGCAGCGTGAGCTGGAAGATGCCACAGA
GACCGCTGATGCTATGAACCGCGAGGTCAGCTCCCTGAAGAACAAACTGAGGCGTGGGGACCTGCCATTT
GTCGTGACTCGCCGAATTGTTCGGAAAGGCACTGGCGACTGCTCAGACGAGGAGGTCGACGGTAAAGCAG
ATGGGGCCGATGCCAAGGCAGCTGAATAGGAATTCTGCAGTCGACGGTACCGCGGGCCCGGGATCCACCG
GATCTAGATAACTGATCATAATCAG
