>Addgene plasmid #55105 | mCherry-MyosinIIA-C-18 | addgene partial sequence | sequence record 115121 | mCherry-F 5'-ccccgtaatgcagaagaaga-3'
GCGCCCTGAAGGGCGAGATCAAGCAGAGGCTGAAGCTGAAGGACGGCGGCCACTACGACGCTGAGGTCAA
GACCACCTACAAGGCCAAGAAGCCCGTGCAGCTGCCCGGCGCCTACAACGTCAACATCAAGTTGGACATC
ACCTCCCACAACGAGGACTACACCATCGTGGAACAGTACGAACGCGCCGAGGGCCGCCACTCCACCGGCG
GCATGGACGAGCTGTACAAGTCCGGACTCAGATCTGGCAGCGGTGGAGGCAGCGCATCCGGCGGAAGCGG
AAGCGCTCAGCAGGCTGCAGACAAGTACCTCTATGTGGATAAAAACTTCATCAATAACCCGCTGGCCCAA
GCTGACTGGGCTGCCAAGAAGTTGGTATGGGTGCCTTCCAGCAAGAATGGCTTTGAACCAGCCAGCCTCA
AGGAGGAGGTGGGAGAAGAGGCCATTGTAGAGCTGGTAGAGAATGGGAAGAAGGTGAAGGTGAACAAGGA
CGACATCCAGAAGATGAACCCACCCAAGTTCTCCAAGGTGGAGGACATGGCAGAGCTCACGTGCCTCAAC
GAAGCTTCGGTGCTGCACAACCTCAAGGAGCGATACTACTCAGGGCTTATCTACACCTATTCAGGCCTGT
TCTGTGTGGTCATCAACCCTTATAAGAACCTGCCCATCTACTCAGAGGAGATCGTGGAGATGTACAAGGG
CAAGAAGAGGCACGAGATGCCACCCCACATCTACGCCATCACAGATACTGCCTACCGGAGCATGATGCAG
GACCGGGAAGATCAGTCCATCCTGTGCACGGGGGAGTCTGGAGCAGGGAAGACA
