[The description below was written by a language model from this plasmid's Addgene catalogue record.]
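Description:
mCherry-MyosinIIA-C-18 is a mammalian expression plasmid built on the mCherry-C1 backbone (about 4.75 kb without the insert), designed to produce a red fluorescent fusion of mouse non-muscle myosin IIA in cultured cells. It is maintained in E. coli as a high-copy plasmid under kanamycin selection. The same backbone provides neomycin resistance, so transfected mammalian cells can be selected with G418 if stable lines are wanted. No feature table accompanies the record, so the origin of replication and other backbone elements are not itemised. The use of an SV40 polyA reverse sequencing primer suggests that an SV40 polyadenylation signal lies downstream of the insert.

Expression is driven by the CMV promoter, a strong constitutive promoter in most mammalian cell types. The mCherry coding sequence is carried on the backbone and sits at the N terminus of the fusion, with the MyosinIIA sequence (M. musculus) cloned in frame after it. The "C-18" in the name likely refers to this C1-type arrangement and a linker of 18 residues between the two proteins, although the record does not explicitly define it. The cloning method is listed as unknown and the insert size is not given.

The stated purpose is cytoskeletal localisation. The fusion labels myosin IIA-containing structures so that they can be followed by fluorescence microscopy, with mCherry excitation at 587 nm and emission at 610 nm. Its red emission suits it to multicolour imaging alongside green or other spectrally distinct cytoskeletal markers.
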