Addgene plasmid #55105: mCherry-MyosinIIA-C-18
Purpose: Localization: Cytoskeleton, Excitation: 587, Emission: 610
Depositing lab: Michael Davidson. Depositing organization: Florida State University, Tallahassee.
Backbone
  Vector backbone: mCherry-C1
  Backbone size w/o insert (bp): 4750
  Vector type: Mammalian Expression
  Selectable markers: Neomycin (select with G418)
Growth in bacteria
  Bacterial resistance: Kanamycin, 50 μg/mL
  Growth temperature: 37°C
  Growth strain: DH5alpha
  Copy number: High Copy
Gene/Insert
  Gene/Insert name: MyosinIIA (alt name: AJ312390)
  Species: M. musculus (mouse)
  Promoter: CMV
  Tag / fusion protein: mCherry (N terminal on backbone)
  Cloning method: Unknown
  Sequencing primers: 5′ CMV-F; 3′ SV40pA-R
Terms and licenses: Academic/Nonprofit Terms; Industry Terms: Not Available to Industry
Depositor comments: . Excitation = 587; Emission = 610
How to cite: mCherry-MyosinIIA-C-18 was a gift from Michael Davidson (Addgene plasmid # 55105 ; http://n2t.net/addgene:55105 ; RRID:Addgene_55105)
